>Addgene plasmid #236898 | HiBiT-CHRM1 Fusion Vector | addgene full sequence | sequence record 486830 | Addgene NGS Result
CTGACCGCCCAACGACCCCCGCCCATTGACGTCAATAATGACGTATGTTCCCATAGTAACGCCAATAGGG
ACTTTCCATTGACGTCAATGGGTGGAGTATTTACGGTAAACTGCCCACTTGGCAGTACATCAAGTGTATC
ATATGCCAAGTCCGCCCCCTATTGACGTCAATGACGGTAAATGGCCCGCCTGGCATTATGCCCAGTACAT
GACCTTACGGGACTTTCCTACTTGGCAGTACATCTACGTATTAGTCATCGCTATTACCATGGTGATGCGG
TTTTGGCAGTACACCAATGGGCGTGGATAGCGGTTTGACTCACGGGGATTTCCAAGTCTCCACCCCATTG
ACGTCAATGGGAGTTTGTTTTGGCACCAAAATCAACGGGACTTTCCAAAATGTCGTAATAACCCCGCCCC
GTTGACGCAAATGGGCGGTAGGCGTGTACGGTGGGAGGTCTATATAAGCAGAGCTGGTTTAGTGAACCGT
CAGATCACTAGAAGCTTTATTGCGGTAGTTTATCACAGTTAAATTGCTAACGCAGTCAGTGCTTCTGACA
CAACAGTCTCGAACTTAAGCTGCAGAAGTTGGTCGTGAGGCACTGGGCAGGTAAGTATCAAGGTTACAAG
ACAGGTTTAAGGAGACCAATAGAAACTGGGCTTGTCGAGACAGAGAAGACTCTTGCGTTTCTGATAGGCA
CCTATTGGTCTTACTGACATCCACTTTGCCTTTCTCTCCACAGGTGTCCACTCCCAGTTCAATTACAGCT
CTTAAGGCTAGAGTATTAATACGACTCACTATAGGGCTAGCGCTCACCATGAACTCCTTCTCCACAAGCG
CCTTCGGTCCAGTTGCCTTCTCCCTGGGCCTGCTCCTGGTGTTGCCTGCTGCCTTCCCTGCCCCAGTCTC
CGTGAGCGGCTGGCGGCTGTTCAAGAAGATTAGCGGGAGCTCCGGTGGCTCGAGCGGTGCGATCGCCATG
ACCGAGGTGCTGTGGCCGGCTGTCCCCAACGGGACGGACGCTGCCTTCCTGGCCGGTCCGGGTTCGTCCT
GGGGGAACAGCACGGTCGCCTCCACTGCCGCCGTCTCCTCGTCGTTCAAATGCGCCTTGACCAAGACGGG
CTTCCAGTTTTACTACCTGCCGGCTGTCTACATCTTGGTATTCATCATCGGCTTCCTGGGCAACAGCGTG
GCCATCTGGATGTTCGTCTTCCACATGAAGCCCTGGAGCGGCATCTCCGTGTACATGTTCAATTTGGCTC
TGGCCGACTTCTTGTACGTGCTGACTCTGCCAGCCCTGATCTTCTACTACTTCAATAAAACAGACTGGAT
CTTCGGGGATGCCATGTGTAAACTGCAGAGGTTCATCTTTCATGTGAACCTCTATGGCAGCATCTTGTTT
CTGACATGCATCAGTGCCCACCGGTACAGCGGTGTGGTGTACCCCCTCAAGTCCCTGGGCCGGCTCAAAA
AGAAGAATGCGATCTGTATCAGCGTGCTGGTGTGGCTCATTGTGGTGGTGGCGATCTCCCCCATCCTCTT
CTACTCAGGTACCGGGGTCCGCAAAAACAAAACCATCACCTGTTACGACACCACCTCAGACGAGTACCTG
CGAAGTTATTTCATCTACAGCATGTGCACGACCGTGGCCATGTTCTGTGTCCCCTTGGTGCTGATTCTGG
GCTGTTACGGATTAATTGTGAGAGCTTTGATTTACAAAGATCTGGACAACTCTCCTCTGAGGAGAAAATC
GATTTACCTGGTAATCATTGTACTGACTGTTTTTGCTGTGTCTTACATCCCTTTCCATGTGATGAAAACG
ATGAACTTGAGGGCCCGGCTTGATTTTCAGACCCCAGCAATGTGTGCTTTCAATGACAGGGTTTATGCCA
CGTATCAGGTGACAAGAGGTCTAGCAAGTCTCAACAGTTGTGTGGACCCCATTCTCTATTTCTTGGCGGG
AGATACTTTCAGAAGGAGACTCTCCCGAGCCACAAGGAAAGCTTCTAGAAGAAGTGAGGCAAATTTGCAA
TCCAAGAGTGAAGACATGACCCTCAATATTTTACCTGAGTTCAAGCAGAATGGAGATACAAGCCTGGTTT
AAACGAATTCGGGCTCGGTACCCGGGGATCCTCTAGAGTCGACCTGCAGGCATGCAAGCTGATCCGGCTG
CTAACAAAGCCCGAAAGGAAGCTGAGTTGGCTGCTGCCACCGCTGAGCAATAACTAGCATAACCCCTTGG
GGCGGCCGCTTCGAGCAGACATGATAAGATACATTGATGAGTTTGGACAAACCACAACTAGAATGCAGTG
AAAAAAATGCTTTATTTGTGAAATTTGTGATGCTATTGCTTTATTTGTAACCATTATAAGCTGCAATAAA
CAAGTTAACAACAACAATTGCATTCATTTTATGTTTCAGGTTCAGGGGGAGATGTGGGAGGTTTTTTTAA
GCAAGTAAAACCTCTACAAATGTGGTAAAATCGAATTTTAACAAAATATTAACGCTTACAATTTCCTGAT
GCGGTATTTTCTCCTTACGCATCTGTGCGGTATTTCACACCGCATACGCGGATCTGCGCAGCACCATGGC
CTGAAATAACCTCTGAAAGAGGAACTTGGTTAGGTACCTTCTGAGGCGGAAAGAACCAGCTGTGGAATGT
GTGTCAGTTAGGGTGTGGAAAGTCCCCAGGCTCCCCAGCAGGCAGAAGTATGCAAAGCATGCATCTCAAT
TAGTCAGCAACCAGGTGTGGAAAGTCCCCAGGCTCCCCAGCAGGCAGAAGTATGCAAAGCATGCATCTCA
ATTAGTCAGCAACCATAGTCCCGCCCCTAACTCCGCCCATCCCGCCCCTAACTCCGCCCAGTTCCGCCCA
TTCTCCGCCCCATGGCTGACTAATTTTTTTTATTTATGCAGAGGCCGAGGCCGCCTCGGCCTCTGAGCTA
TTCCAGAAGTAGTGAGGAGGCTTTTTTGGAGGCCTAGGCTTTTGCAAAAAGCTTAATTAACTGTTGACAA
TTAATCATCGGCATAGTATGTCGGCATAGTATAATACGACAAGGTGAGGAACTAAACCCAGGAGGCAGAT
CATGATTGAACAAGATGGATTGCACGCAGGTTCTCCGGCCGCTTGGGTGGAGAGGCTATTCGGCTATGAC
TGGGCACAACAGACAATCGGCTGCTCTGATGCCGCCGTGTTCCGGCTGTCAGCGCAGGGGCGCCCGGTTC
TTTTTGTCAAGACCGACCTGTCCGGTGCCCTGAATGAACTGCAGGACGAGGCAGCGCGGCTATCGTGGCT
GGCCACGACGGGCGTTCCTTGCGCAGCTGTGCTCGACGTTGTCACTGAAGCGGGAAGGGACTGGCTGCTA
TTGGGCGAAGTGCCGGGGCAGGATCTCCTGTCATCTCACCTTGCTCCTGCCGAGAAAGTATCCATCATGG
CTGATGCAATGCGGCGGCTGCATACGCTTGATCCGGCTACCTGCCCATTCGACCACCAAGCGAAACATCG
CATCGAGCGAGCACGTACTCGGATGGAAGCCGGTCTTGTCGATCAGGATGATCTGGACGAAGAGCATCAG
GGGCTCGCGCCAGCCGAACTGTTCGCCAGGCTCAAGGCGCGCATGCCCGACGGCGAGGATCTCGTCGTGA
CCCATGGCGATGCCTGCTTGCCGAATATCATGGTGGAAAATGGCCGCTTTTCTGGATTCATCGACTGTGG
CCGGCTGGGTGTGGCGGACCGCTATCAGGACATAGCGTTGGCTACCCGTGATATTGCTGAAGAGCTTGGC
GGCGAATGGGCTGACCGCTTCCTCGTGCTTTACGGTATCGCCGCTCCCGATTCGCAGCGCATCGCCTTCT
ATCGCCTTCTTGACGAGTTCTTCTGAGCGGGACTCTGGGGTTCGAAATGACCGACCAAGCGACGCCCAAC
CTGCCATCACGATGGCCGCAATAAAATATCTTTATTTTCATTACATCTGTGTGTTGGTTTTTTGTGTGAA
TCGATAGCGATAAGGATCCTCTTTGCGCTTGCGTTTTCCCTTGTCCAGATAGCCCAGTAGCTGACATTCA
TCCGGGGTCAGCACCGTTTCTGCGGACTGGCTTTCTACCCGGTATCAGCTCACTCAAAGGCGGTAATACG
GTTATCCACAGAATCAGGGGATAACGCAGGAAAGAACATGTGAGCAAAAGGCCAGCAAAAGGCCAGGAAC
CGTAAAAAGGCCGCGTTGCTGGCGTTTTTCCATAGGCTCCGCCCCCCTGACGAGCATCACAAAAATCGAC
GCTCAAGTCAGAGGTGGCGAAACCCGACAGGACTATAAAGATACCAGGCGTTTCCCCCTGGAAGCTCCCT
CGTGCGCTCTCCTGTTCCGACCCTGCCGCTTACCGGATACCTGTCCGCCTTTCTCCCTTCGGGAAGCGTG
GCGCTTTCTCATAGCTCACGCTGTAGGTATCTCAGTTCGGTGTAGGTCGTTCGCTCCAAGCTGGGCTGTG
TGCACGAACCCCCCGTTCAGCCCGACCGCTGCGCCTTATCCGGTAACTATCGTCTTGAGTCCAACCCGGT
AAGACACGACTTATCGCCACTGGCAGCAGCCACTGGTAACAGGATTAGCAGAGCGAGGTATGTAGGCGGT
GCTACAGAGTTCTTGAAGTGGTGGCCTAACTACGGCTACACTAGAAGGACAGTATTTGGTATCTGCGCTC
TGCTGAAGCCAGTTACCTTCGGAAAAAGAGTTGGTAGCTCTTGATCCGGCAAACAAACCACCGCTGGTAG
CGGTGGTTTTTTTGTTTGCAAGCAGCAGATTACGCGCAGAAAAAAAGGATTTCAAGAAGATCCTTTGATC
TTTTCTACGGGGTCTGACGCTCAGTGGAACGAAAACTCACGTTAAGGGATTTTGGTCATGAGATTATCAA
AAAGGATCTTCACCTAGATCCTTTTATAGTCCGGAAATACAGGAACGCACGCTGGATGGCCCTTCGCTGG
GATGGTGAAACCATGAAAAATGGCAGCTTCAGTGGATTAAGTGGGGGTAATGTGGCCTGTACCCTCTGGT
TGCATAGGTATTCATACGGTTAAAATTTATCAGGCGCGATTGCGGCAGTTTTTCGGGTGGTTTGTTGCCA
TTTTTACCTGTCTGCTGCCGTGATCGCGCTGAACGCGTTTTAGCGGTGCGTACAATTAAGGGATTATGGT
AAATCCACTTACTGTCTGCCCTCGTAGCCATCGAGATAAACCGCAGTACTCCGGCCACGATGCGTCCGGC
GTAGAGGATCGAGATCTTCAATATTGGCCATTAGCCATATTATTCATTGGTTATATAGCATAAATCAATA
TTGGCTATTGGCCATTGCATACGTTGTATCTATATCATAATATGTACATTTATATTGGCTCATGTCCAAT
ATGACCGCCATGTTGGCATTGATTATTGACTAGTTATTAATAGTAATCAATTACGGGGTCATTAGTTCAT
AGCCCATATATGGAGTTCCGCGTTACATAACTTACGGTAAATGGCCCGCCTGG
Features (pLannotate 1.2.2; 20 found; start..end, strand, type, name):
    273..472     +  promoter       CMV promoter: human cytomegalovirus (CMV) immediate early promoter
    611..743     +  intron         chimeric intron: chimera between introns from human β-globin and immunoglobulin heavy chain genes
    787..805     +  promoter       T7 promoter: promoter for bacteriophage T7 RNA polymerase
    819..908     +  CDS            IL6 (fragment): IL6_HUMAN - Also known as IFNB2. Experimental evidence at protein level: Swiss-Prot protein existence level 1. Acts as an essential factor in bone homeostasis and on vessels directly or indirectly by induction of VEGF, resulting in increased angiogenesis activity and vascular permeability (PubMed:17075861, PubMed:12794819). Induces, through 'trans-signaling' and synergistically with IL1B and TNF, the production of VEGF (PubMed:12794819). Involved in metabolic controls, is discharged into the bloodstream after muscle contraction increasing lipolysis and improving insulin resistance (PubMed:2082
    978..2096    +  CDS            P2RY1: P2RY1_HUMAN - Experimental evidence at protein level: Swiss-Prot protein existence level 1. Receptor for extracellular adenine nucleotides such as ADP (PubMed:9442040, PubMed:9038354, PubMed:25822790). In platelets, binding to ADP leads to mobilization of intracellular calcium ions via activation of phospholipase C, a change in platelet shape, and ultimately platelet aggregation (PubMed:9442040). From Homo sapiens (Human).
   2105..2160    +  misc_feature   MCS: pUC18/19 multiple cloning site
   2167..2216    +  CDS            SET1 (fragment): solubility-enhancement tag derived from T7 phage gene 10B
   2224..2243    +  terminator     T7 terminator (fragment): transcription terminator for bacteriophage T7 RNA polymerase
   2265..2386    -  polyA_signal   SV40 poly(A) signal: SV40 polyadenylation signal
   2409..2477    -  CDS            large T antigen (fragment): large T antigen from SV40 (simian virus 40)
   2482..2514    +  rep_origin     M13 ori (fragment): M13 bacteriophage origin of replication; arrow indicates direction of (+) strand synthesis
   2515..2566    -  misc_feature   bom (fragment): basis of mobility region from pBR322
   2631..2988    +  promoter       SV40 promoter: SV40 enhancer and early promoter
   3003..3050    +  promoter       EM7 promoter: synthetic bacterial promoter&nbsp
   3082..3873    +  CDS            neo: KKA2_KLEPN - Also known as kan, nptII. Experimental evidence at protein level: Swiss-Prot protein existence level 1. Resistance to kanamycin, neomycin, paromomycin, ribostamycin, butirosin and gentamicin B. From Klebsiella pneumoniae.
   3940..3988    +  polyA_signal   poly(A) signal: synthetic polyadenylation signal
   4009..4098    -  CDS            tnpA (fragment): TN5P_ECOLX - Also known as tnp. Experimental evidence at protein level: Swiss-Prot protein existence level 1. Mediates transposition of transposon Tn5 by a 'cut and paste' mechanism. First, the monomeric transposase binds the 19 bp inverted DNA repeats flanking the transposon. Then, dimerization of the DNA- bound transposase creates a synaptic DNA complex. After nicking of the first DNA strand, excision of the transposon proceeds through a series of intermediates. The transposase then mediates the insertion of the transposon at a new site by strand transfer. The activity of the wild- type tran
   4227..4815    -  rep_origin     ori: high-copy-number ColE1/pMB1/pBR322/pUC origin of replication
   4931..5214    +  misc_feature   cer region: ColE1-derived recombination site that helps to maintain plasmids as monomers
   5407..271     +  enhancer       CMV enhancer (across the origin): human cytomegalovirus immediate early enhancer
