>Addgene plasmid #236898 | HiBiT-CHRM1 Fusion Vector | analyzer sequence | sequence record 470556
TCAATATTGGCCATTAGCCATATTATTCATTGGTTATATAGCATAAATCAATATTGGCTATTGGCCATTG
CATACGTTGTATCTATATCATAATATGTACATTTATATTGGCTCATGTCCAATATGACCGCCATGTTGGC
ATTGATTATTGACTAGTTATTAATAGTAATCAATTACGGGGTCATTAGTTCATAGCCCATATATGGAGTT
CCGCGTTACATAACTTACGGTAAATGGCCCGCCTGGCTGACCGCCCAACGACCCCCGCCCATTGACGTCA
ATAATGACGTATGTTCCCATAGTAACGCCAATAGGGACTTTCCATTGACGTCAATGGGTGGAGTATTTAC
GGTAAACTGCCCACTTGGCAGTACATCAAGTGTATCATATGCCAAGTCCGCCCCCTATTGACGTCAATGA
CGGTAAATGGCCCGCCTGGCATTATGCCCAGTACATGACCTTACGGGACTTTCCTACTTGGCAGTACATC
TACGTATTAGTCATCGCTATTACCATGGTGATGCGGTTTTGGCAGTACACCAATGGGCGTGGATAGCGGT
TTGACTCACGGGGATTTCCAAGTCTCCACCCCATTGACGTCAATGGGAGTTTGTTTTGGCACCAAAATCA
ACGGGACTTTCCAAAATGTCGTAATAACCCCGCCCCGTTGACGCAAATGGGCGGTAGGCGTGTACGGTGG
GAGGTCTATATAAGCAGAGCTGGTTTAGTGAACCGTCAGATCACTAGAAGCTTTATTGCGGTAGTTTATC
ACAGTTAAATTGCTAACGCAGTCAGTGCTTCTGACACAACAGTCTCGAACTTAAGCTGCAGAAGTTGGTC
GTGAGGCACTGGGCAGGTAAGTATCAAGGTTACAAGACAGGTTTAAGGAGACCAATAGAAACTGGGCTTG
TCGAGACAGAGAAGACTCTTGCGTTTCTGATAGGCACCTATTGGTCTTACTGACATCCACTTTGCCTTTC
TCTCCACAGGTGTCCACTCCCAGTTCAATTACAGCTCTTAAGGCTAGAGTATTAATACGACTCACTATAG
GGCTAGCGCTCACCATGAACTCCTTCTCCACAAGCGCCTTCGGTCCAGTTGCCTTCTCCCTGGGCCTGCT
CCTGGTGTTGCCTGCTGCCTTCCCTGCCCCAGTCTCCGTGAGCGGCTGGCGGCTGTTCAAGAAGATTAGC
GGGAGCTCCGGTGGCTCGAGCGGTGCGATCGCCATGAACACTTCAGCCCCACCTGCTGTCAGCCCCAACA
TCACCGTCCTGGCACCAGGAAAGGGTCCCTGGCAAGTGGCCTTCATTGGGATCACCACGGGCCTCCTGTC
GCTAGCCACAGTGACAGGCAACCTGCTGGTACTCATCTCTTTCAAGGTCAACACGGAGCTCAAGACAGTC
AATAACTACTTCCTGCTGAGCCTGGCCTGTGCTGACCTCATCATCGGTACCTTCTCCATGAACCTCTATA
CCACGTACCTGCTCATGGGCCACTGGGCTCTGGGCACGCTGGCTTGTGACCTCTGGCTGGCCCTGGACTA
TGTGGCCAGCAATGCCTCCGTCATGAATCTGCTGCTCATCAGCTTTGACCGCTACTTCTCCGTGACTCGG
CCCCTGAGCTACCGTGCCAAGCGCACACCCCGCCGGGCAGCTCTGATGATCGGCCTGGCCTGGCTGGTTT
CCTTTGTGCTCTGGGCCCCAGCCATCCTCTTCTGGCAGTACCTGGTAGGGGAGCGGACAGTGCTAGCTGG
GCAGTGCTACATCCAGTTCCTCTCCCAGCCCATCATCACCTTTGGCACAGCCATGGCTGCCTTCTACCTC
CCTGTCACAGTCATGTGCACGCTCTACTGGCGCATCTACCGGGAGACAGAGAACCGAGCACGGGAGCTGG
CAGCCCTTCAGGGCTCCGAGACGCCAGGCAAAGGGGGTGGCAGCAGCAGCAGCTCAGAGAGGTCTCAGCC
AGGGGCTGAGGGCTCACCAGAGACTCCTCCAGGCCGCTGCTGTCGCTGCTGCCGGGCCCCCAGGCTGCTG
CAGGCCTACAGCTGGAAGGAAGAAGAGGAAGAGGACGAAGGCTCCATGGAGTCCCTCACATCCTCAGAGG
GAGAGGAGCCTGGCTCCGAAGTGGTGATCAAGATGCCAATGGTGGACCCCGAGGCACAGGCCCCCACCAA
GCAGCCCCCACGGAGCTCCCCAAATACAGTCAAGAGGCCGACTAAGAAAGGGCGTGATCGAGCTGGCAAG
GGCCAGAAGCCCCGTGGAAAGGAGCAGCTGGCCAAGCGGAAGACCTTCTCGCTGGTCAAGGAGAAGAAGG
CGGCTCGGACCCTGAGTGCCATCCTCCTGGCCTTCATCCTCACCTGGACACCGTACAACATCATGGTGCT
GGTGTCCACCTTCTGCAAGGACTGTGTTCCCGAGACCCTGTGGGAGCTGGGCTACTGGCTGTGCTACGTC
AACAGCACCATCAACCCCATGTGCTACGCACTCTGCAACAAAGCCTTCCGGGACACCTTTCGCCTGCTGC
TGCTTTGCCGCTGGGACAAGAGACGCTGGCGCAAGATCCCCAAGCGCCCTGGCTCCGTGCACCGCACTCC
CTCCCGCCAATGCGTTTAAACGAATTCGGGCTCGGTACCCGGGGATCCTCTAGAGTCGACCTGCAGGCAT
GCAAGCTGATCCGGCTGCTAACAAAGCCCGAAAGGAAGCTGAGTTGGCTGCTGCCACCGCTGAGCAATAA
CTAGCATAACCCCTTGGGGCGGCCGCTTCGAGCAGACATGATAAGATACATTGATGAGTTTGGACAAACC
ACAACTAGAATGCAGTGAAAAAAATGCTTTATTTGTGAAATTTGTGATGCTATTGCTTTATTTGTAACCA
TTATAAGCTGCAATAAACAAGTTAACAACAACAATTGCATTCATTTTATGTTTCAGGTTCAGGGGGAGAT
GTGGGAGGTTTTTTTAAGCAAGTAAAACCTCTACAAATGTGGTAAAATCGAATTTTAACAAAATATTAAC
GCTTACAATTTCCTGATGCGGTATTTTCTCCTTACGCATCTGTGCGGTATTTCACACCGCATACGCGGAT
CTGCGCAGCACCATGGCCTGAAATAACCTCTGAAAGAGGAACTTGGTTAGGTACCTTCTGAGGCGGAAAG
AACCAGCTGTGGAATGTGTGTCAGTTAGGGTGTGGAAAGTCCCCAGGCTCCCCAGCAGGCAGAAGTATGC
AAAGCATGCATCTCAATTAGTCAGCAACCAGGTGTGGAAAGTCCCCAGGCTCCCCAGCAGGCAGAAGTAT
GCAAAGCATGCATCTCAATTAGTCAGCAACCATAGTCCCGCCCCTAACTCCGCCCATCCCGCCCCTAACT
CCGCCCAGTTCCGCCCATTCTCCGCCCCATGGCTGACTAATTTTTTTTATTTATGCAGAGGCCGAGGCCG
CCTCGGCCTCTGAGCTATTCCAGAAGTAGTGAGGAGGCTTTTTTGGAGGCCTAGGCTTTTGCAAAAAGCT
TAATTAACTGTTGACAATTAATCATCGGCATAGTATATCGGCATAGTATAATACGACAAGGTGAGGAACT
AAACCCAGGAGGCAGATCATGATTGAACAAGATGGATTGCACGCAGGTTCTCCGGCCGCTTGGGTGGAGA
GGCTATTCGGCTATGACTGGGCACAACAGACAATCGGCTGCTCTGATGCCGCCGTGTTCCGGCTGTCAGC
GCAGGGGCGCCCGGTTCTTTTTGTCAAGACCGACCTGTCCGGTGCCCTGAATGAACTGCAGGACGAGGCA
GCGCGGCTATCGTGGCTGGCCACGACGGGCGTTCCTTGCGCAGCTGTGCTCGACGTTGTCACTGAAGCGG
GAAGGGACTGGCTGCTATTGGGCGAAGTGCCGGGGCAGGATCTCCTGTCATCTCACCTTGCTCCTGCCGA
GAAAGTATCCATCATGGCTGATGCAATGCGGCGGCTGCATACGCTTGATCCGGCTACCTGCCCATTCGAC
CACCAAGCGAAACATCGCATCGAGCGAGCACGTACTCGGATGGAAGCCGGTCTTGTCGATCAGGATGATC
TGGACGAAGAGCATCAGGGGCTCGCGCCAGCCGAACTGTTCGCCAGGCTCAAGGCGCGCATGCCCGACGG
CGAGGATCTCGTCGTGACCCATGGCGATGCCTGCTTGCCGAATATCATGGTGGAAAATGGCCGCTTTTCT
GGATTCATCGACTGTGGCCGGCTGGGTGTGGCGGACCGCTATCAGGACATAGCGTTGGCTACCCGTGATA
TTGCTGAAGAGCTTGGCGGCGAATGGGCTGACCGCTTCCTCGTGCTTTACGGTATCGCCGCTCCCGATTC
GCAGCGCATCGCCTTCTATCGCCTTCTTGACGAGTTCTTCTGAGCGGGACTCTGGGGTTCGAAATGACCG
ACCAAGCGACGCCCAACCTGCCATCACGATGGCCGCAATAAAATATCTTTATTTTCATTACATCTGTGTG
TTGGTTTTTTGTGTGAATCGATAGCGATAAGGATCCTCTTTGCGCTTGCGTTTTCCCTTGTCCAGATAGC
CCAGTAGCTGACATTCATCCGGGGTCAGCACCGTTTCTGCGGACTGGCTTTCTACCCGGTATCAGCTCAC
TCAAAGGCGGTAATACGGTTATCCACAGAATCAGGGGATAACGCAGGAAAGAACATGTGAGCAAAAGGCC
AGCAAAAGGCCAGGAACCGTAAAAAGGCCGCGTTGCTGGCGTTTTTCCATAGGCTCCGCCCCCCTGACGA
GCATCACAAAAATCGACGCTCAAGTCAGAGGTGGCGAAACCCGACAGGACTATAAAGATACCAGGCGTTT
CCCCCTGGAAGCTCCCTCGTGCGCTCTCCTGTTCCGACCCTGCCGCTTACCGGATACCTGTCCGCCTTTC
TCCCTTCGGGAAGCGTGGCGCTTTCTCATAGCTCACGCTGTAGGTATCTCAGTTCGGTGTAGGTCGTTCG
CTCCAAGCTGGGCTGTGTGCACGAACCCCCCGTTCAGCCCGACCGCTGCGCCTTATCCGGTAACTATCGT
CTTGAGTCCAACCCGGTAAGACACGACTTATCGCCACTGGCAGCAGCCACTGGTAACAGGATTAGCAGAG
CGAGGTATGTAGGCGGTGCTACAGAGTTCTTGAAGTGGTGGCCTAACTACGGCTACACTAGAAGGACAGT
ATTTGGTATCTGCGCTCTGCTGAAGCCAGTTACCTTCGGAAAAAGAGTTGGTAGCTCTTGATCCGGCAAA
CAAACCACCGCTGGTAGCGGTGGTTTTTTTGTTTGCAAGCAGCAGATTACGCGCAGAAAAAAAGGATTTC
AAGAAGATCCTTTGATCTTTTCTACGGGGTCTGACGCTCAGTGGAACGAAAACTCACGTTAAGGGATTTT
GGTCATGAGATTATCAAAAAGGATCTTCACCTAGATCCTTTTATAGTCCGGAAATACAGGAACGCACGCT
GGATGGCCCTTCGCTGGGATGGTGAAACCATGAAAAATGGCAGCTTCAGTGGATTAAGTGGGGGTAATGT
GGCCTGTACCCTCTGGTTGCATAGGTATTCATACGGTTAAAATTTATCAGGCGCGATTGCGGCAGTTTTT
CGGGTGGTTTGTTGCCATTTTTACCTGTCTGCTGCCGTGATCGCGCTGAACGCGTTTTAGCGGTGCGTAC
AATTAAGGGATTATGGTAAATCCACTTACTGTCTGCCCTCGTAGCCATCGAGATAAACCGCAGTACTCCG
GCCACGATGCGTCCGGCGTAGAGGATCGAGATCT
Features (pLannotate 1.2.2; 20 found; start..end, strand, type, name):
    140..517     +  enhancer       CMV enhancer: human cytomegalovirus immediate early enhancer
    519..718     +  promoter       CMV promoter: human cytomegalovirus (CMV) immediate early promoter
    857..989     +  intron         chimeric intron: chimera between introns from human β-globin and immunoglobulin heavy chain genes
   1033..1051    +  promoter       T7 promoter: promoter for bacteriophage T7 RNA polymerase
   1065..1154    +  CDS            IL6 (fragment): IL6_HUMAN - Also known as IFNB2. Experimental evidence at protein level: Swiss-Prot protein existence level 1. Acts as an essential factor in bone homeostasis and on vessels directly or indirectly by induction of VEGF, resulting in increased angiogenesis activity and vascular permeability (PubMed:17075861, PubMed:12794819). Induces, through 'trans-signaling' and synergistically with IL1B and TNF, the production of VEGF (PubMed:12794819). Involved in metabolic controls, is discharged into the bloodstream after muscle contraction increasing lipolysis and improving insulin resistance (PubMed:2082
   1224..2603    +  CDS            CHRM1: ACM1_HUMAN - Experimental evidence at protein level: Swiss-Prot protein existence level 1. The muscarinic acetylcholine receptor mediates various cellular responses, including inhibition of adenylate cyclase, breakdown of phosphoinositides and modulation of potassium channels through the action of G proteins. Primary transducing effect is Pi turnover. From Homo sapiens (Human).
   2612..2667    +  misc_feature   MCS: pUC18/19 multiple cloning site
   2674..2723    +  CDS            SET1 (fragment): solubility-enhancement tag derived from T7 phage gene 10B
   2731..2750    +  terminator     T7 terminator (fragment): transcription terminator for bacteriophage T7 RNA polymerase
   2772..2893    -  polyA_signal   SV40 poly(A) signal: SV40 polyadenylation signal
   2916..2984    -  CDS            large T antigen (fragment): large T antigen from SV40 (simian virus 40)
   2989..3021    +  rep_origin     M13 ori (fragment): M13 bacteriophage origin of replication; arrow indicates direction of (+) strand synthesis
   3022..3073    -  misc_feature   bom (fragment): basis of mobility region from pBR322
   3138..3495    +  promoter       SV40 promoter: SV40 enhancer and early promoter
   3510..3557    +  promoter       EM7 promoter: synthetic bacterial promoter&nbsp
   3589..4380    +  CDS            neo: KKA2_KLEPN - Also known as kan, nptII. Experimental evidence at protein level: Swiss-Prot protein existence level 1. Resistance to kanamycin, neomycin, paromomycin, ribostamycin, butirosin and gentamicin B. From Klebsiella pneumoniae.
   4447..4495    +  polyA_signal   poly(A) signal: synthetic polyadenylation signal
   4516..4605    -  CDS            tnpA (fragment): TN5P_ECOLX - Also known as tnp. Experimental evidence at protein level: Swiss-Prot protein existence level 1. Mediates transposition of transposon Tn5 by a 'cut and paste' mechanism. First, the monomeric transposase binds the 19 bp inverted DNA repeats flanking the transposon. Then, dimerization of the DNA- bound transposase creates a synaptic DNA complex. After nicking of the first DNA strand, excision of the transposon proceeds through a series of intermediates. The transposase then mediates the insertion of the transposon at a new site by strand transfer. The activity of the wild- type tran
   4734..5322    -  rep_origin     ori: high-copy-number ColE1/pMB1/pBR322/pUC origin of replication
   5438..5721    +  misc_feature   cer region: ColE1-derived recombination site that helps to maintain plasmids as monomers
