>Addgene plasmid #236898 | HiBiT-CHRM1 Fusion Vector Sequencing Result | analyzer sequence | sequence record 474954
TCAATATTGGCCATTAGCCATATTATTCATTGGTTATATAGCATAAATCAATATTGGCTATTGGCCATTG
CATACGTTGTATCTATATCATAATATGTACATTTATATTGGCTCATGTCCAATATGACCGCCATGTTGGC
ATTGATTATTGACTAGTTATTAATAGTAATCAATTACGGGGTCATTAGTTCATAGCCCATATATGGAGTT
CCGCGTTACATAACTTACGGTAAATGGCCCGCCTGGCTGACCGCCCAACGACCCCCGCCCATTGACGTCA
ATAATGACGTATGTTCCCATAGTAACGCCAATAGGGACTTTCCATTGACGTCAATGGGTGGAGTATTTAC
GGTAAACTGCCCACTTGGCAGTACATCAAGTGTATCATATGCCAAGTCCGCCCCCTATTGACGTCAATGA
CGGTAAATGGCCCGCCTGGCATTATGCCCAGTACATGACCTTACGGGACTTTCCTACTTGGCAGTACATC
TACGTATTAGTCATCGCTATTACCATGGTGATGCGGTTTTGGCAGTACACCAATGGGCGTGGATAGCGGT
TTGACTCACGGGGATTTCCAAGTCTCCACCCCATTGACGTCAATGGGAGTTTGTTTTGGCACCAAAATCA
ACGGGACTTTCCAAAATGTCGTAATAACCCCGCCCCGTTGACGCAAATGGGCGGTAGGCGTGTACGGTGG
GAGGTCTATATAAGCAGAGCTGGTTTAGTGAACCGTCAGATCACTAGAAGCTTTATTGCGGTAGTTTATC
ACAGTTAAATTGCTAACGCAGTCAGTGCTTCTGACACAACAGTCTCGAACTTAAGCTGCAGAAGTTGGTC
GTGAGGCACTGGGCAGGTAAGTATCAAGGTTACAAGACAGGTTTAAGGAGACCAATAGAAACTGGGCTTG
TCGAGACAGAGAAGACTCTTGCGTTTCTGATAGGCACCTATTGGTCTTACTGACATCCACTTTGCCTTTC
TCTCCACAGGTGTCCACTCCCAGTTCAATTACAGCTCTTAAGGCTAGAGTATTAATACGACTCACTATAG
GGCTAGCGCTCACCATGAACTCCTTCTCCACAAGCGCCTTCGGTCCAGTTGCCTTCTCCCTGGGCCTGCT
CCTGGTGTTGCCTGCTGCCTTCCCTGCCCCAGTCTCCGTGAGCGGCTGGCGGCTGTTCAAGAAGATTAGC
GGGAGCTCCGGTGGCTCGAGCGGTGCGATCGCCATGACCGAGGTGCTGTGGCCGGCTGTCCCCAACGGGA
CGGACGCTGCCTTCCTGGCCGGTCCGGGTTCGTCCTGGGGGAACAGCACGGTCGCCTCCACTGCCGCCGT
CTCCTCGTCGTTCAAATGCGCCTTGACCAAGACGGGCTTCCAGTTTTACTACCTGCCGGCTGTCTACATC
TTGGTATTCATCATCGGCTTCCTGGGCAACAGCGTGGCCATCTGGATGTTCGTCTTCCACATGAAGCCCT
GGAGCGGCATCTCCGTGTACATGTTCAATTTGGCTCTGGCCGACTTCTTGTACGTGCTGACTCTGCCAGC
CCTGATCTTCTACTACTTCAATAAAACAGACTGGATCTTCGGGGATGCCATGTGTAAACTGCAGAGGTTC
ATCTTTCATGTGAACCTCTATGGCAGCATCTTGTTTCTGACATGCATCAGTGCCCACCGGTACAGCGGTG
TGGTGTACCCCCTCAAGTCCCTGGGCCGGCTCAAAAAGAAGAATGCGATCTGTATCAGCGTGCTGGTGTG
GCTCATTGTGGTGGTGGCGATCTCCCCCATCCTCTTCTACTCAGGTACCGGGGTCCGCAAAAACAAAACC
ATCACCTGTTACGACACCACCTCAGACGAGTACCTGCGAAGTTATTTCATCTACAGCATGTGCACGACCG
TGGCCATGTTCTGTGTCCCCTTGGTGCTGATTCTGGGCTGTTACGGATTAATTGTGAGAGCTTTGATTTA
CAAAGATCTGGACAACTCTCCTCTGAGGAGAAAATCGATTTACCTGGTAATCATTGTACTGACTGTTTTT
GCTGTGTCTTACATCCCTTTCCATGTGATGAAAACGATGAACTTGAGGGCCCGGCTTGATTTTCAGACCC
CAGCAATGTGTGCTTTCAATGACAGGGTTTATGCCACGTATCAGGTGACAAGAGGTCTAGCAAGTCTCAA
CAGTTGTGTGGACCCCATTCTCTATTTCTTGGCGGGAGATACTTTCAGAAGGAGACTCTCCCGAGCCACA
AGGAAAGCTTCTAGAAGAAGTGAGGCAAATTTGCAATCCAAGAGTGAAGACATGACCCTCAATATTTTAC
CTGAGTTCAAGCAGAATGGAGATACAAGCCTGGTTTAAACGAATTCGGGCTCGGTACCCGGGGATCCTCT
AGAGTCGACCTGCAGGCATGCAAGCTGATCCGGCTGCTAACAAAGCCCGAAAGGAAGCTGAGTTGGCTGC
TGCCACCGCTGAGCAATAACTAGCATAACCCCTTGGGGCGGCCGCTTCGAGCAGACATGATAAGATACAT
TGATGAGTTTGGACAAACCACAACTAGAATGCAGTGAAAAAAATGCTTTATTTGTGAAATTTGTGATGCT
ATTGCTTTATTTGTAACCATTATAAGCTGCAATAAACAAGTTAACAACAACAATTGCATTCATTTTATGT
TTCAGGTTCAGGGGGAGATGTGGGAGGTTTTTTTAAGCAAGTAAAACCTCTACAAATGTGGTAAAATCGA
ATTTTAACAAAATATTAACGCTTACAATTTCCTGATGCGGTATTTTCTCCTTACGCATCTGTGCGGTATT
TCACACCGCATACGCGGATCTGCGCAGCACCATGGCCTGAAATAACCTCTGAAAGAGGAACTTGGTTAGG
TACCTTCTGAGGCGGAAAGAACCAGCTGTGGAATGTGTGTCAGTTAGGGTGTGGAAAGTCCCCAGGCTCC
CCAGCAGGCAGAAGTATGCAAAGCATGCATCTCAATTAGTCAGCAACCAGGTGTGGAAAGTCCCCAGGCT
CCCCAGCAGGCAGAAGTATGCAAAGCATGCATCTCAATTAGTCAGCAACCATAGTCCCGCCCCTAACTCC
GCCCATCCCGCCCCTAACTCCGCCCAGTTCCGCCCATTCTCCGCCCCATGGCTGACTAATTTTTTTTATT
TATGCAGAGGCCGAGGCCGCCTCGGCCTCTGAGCTATTCCAGAAGTAGTGAGGAGGCTTTTTTGGAGGCC
TAGGCTTTTGCAAAAAGCTTAATTAACTGTTGACAATTAATCATCGGCATAGTATATCGGCATAGTATAA
TACGACAAGGTGAGGAACTAAACCCAGGAGGCAGATCATGATTGAACAAGATGGATTGCACGCAGGTTCT
CCGGCCGCTTGGGTGGAGAGGCTATTCGGCTATGACTGGGCACAACAGACAATCGGCTGCTCTGATGCCG
CCGTGTTCCGGCTGTCAGCGCAGGGGCGCCCGGTTCTTTTTGTCAAGACCGACCTGTCCGGTGCCCTGAA
TGAACTGCAGGACGAGGCAGCGCGGCTATCGTGGCTGGCCACGACGGGCGTTCCTTGCGCAGCTGTGCTC
GACGTTGTCACTGAAGCGGGAAGGGACTGGCTGCTATTGGGCGAAGTGCCGGGGCAGGATCTCCTGTCAT
CTCACCTTGCTCCTGCCGAGAAAGTATCCATCATGGCTGATGCAATGCGGCGGCTGCATACGCTTGATCC
GGCTACCTGCCCATTCGACCACCAAGCGAAACATCGCATCGAGCGAGCACGTACTCGGATGGAAGCCGGT
CTTGTCGATCAGGATGATCTGGACGAAGAGCATCAGGGGCTCGCGCCAGCCGAACTGTTCGCCAGGCTCA
AGGCGCGCATGCCCGACGGCGAGGATCTCGTCGTGACCCATGGCGATGCCTGCTTGCCGAATATCATGGT
GGAAAATGGCCGCTTTTCTGGATTCATCGACTGTGGCCGGCTGGGTGTGGCGGACCGCTATCAGGACATA
GCGTTGGCTACCCGTGATATTGCTGAAGAGCTTGGCGGCGAATGGGCTGACCGCTTCCTCGTGCTTTACG
GTATCGCCGCTCCCGATTCGCAGCGCATCGCCTTCTATCGCCTTCTTGACGAGTTCTTCTGAGCGGGACT
CTGGGGTTCGAAATGACCGACCAAGCGACGCCCAACCTGCCATCACGATGGCCGCAATAAAATATCTTTA
TTTTCATTACATCTGTGTGTTGGTTTTTTGTGTGAATCGATAGCGATAAGGATCCTCTTTGCGCTTGCGT
TTTCCCTTGTCCAGATAGCCCAGTAGCTGACATTCATCCGGGGTCAGCACCGTTTCTGCGGACTGGCTTT
CTACCCGGTATCAGCTCACTCAAAGGCGGTAATACGGTTATCCACAGAATCAGGGGATAACGCAGGAAAG
AACATGTGAGCAAAAGGCCAGCAAAAGGCCAGGAACCGTAAAAAGGCCGCGTTGCTGGCGTTTTTCCATA
GGCTCCGCCCCCCTGACGAGCATCACAAAAATCGACGCTCAAGTCAGAGGTGGCGAAACCCGACAGGACT
ATAAAGATACCAGGCGTTTCCCCCTGGAAGCTCCCTCGTGCGCTCTCCTGTTCCGACCCTGCCGCTTACC
GGATACCTGTCCGCCTTTCTCCCTTCGGGAAGCGTGGCGCTTTCTCATAGCTCACGCTGTAGGTATCTCA
GTTCGGTGTAGGTCGTTCGCTCCAAGCTGGGCTGTGTGCACGAACCCCCCGTTCAGCCCGACCGCTGCGC
CTTATCCGGTAACTATCGTCTTGAGTCCAACCCGGTAAGACACGACTTATCGCCACTGGCAGCAGCCACT
GGTAACAGGATTAGCAGAGCGAGGTATGTAGGCGGTGCTACAGAGTTCTTGAAGTGGTGGCCTAACTACG
GCTACACTAGAAGGACAGTATTTGGTATCTGCGCTCTGCTGAAGCCAGTTACCTTCGGAAAAAGAGTTGG
TAGCTCTTGATCCGGCAAACAAACCACCGCTGGTAGCGGTGGTTTTTTTGTTTGCAAGCAGCAGATTACG
CGCAGAAAAAAAGGATTTCAAGAAGATCCTTTGATCTTTTCTACGGGGTCTGACGCTCAGTGGAACGAAA
ACTCACGTTAAGGGATTTTGGTCATGAGATTATCAAAAAGGATCTTCACCTAGATCCTTTTATAGTCCGG
AAATACAGGAACGCACGCTGGATGGCCCTTCGCTGGGATGGTGAAACCATGAAAAATGGCAGCTTCAGTG
GATTAAGTGGGGGTAATGTGGCCTGTACCCTCTGGTTGCATAGGTATTCATACGGTTAAAATTTATCAGG
CGCGATTGCGGCAGTTTTTCGGGTGGTTTGTTGCCATTTTTACCTGTCTGCTGCCGTGATCGCGCTGAAC
GCGTTTTAGCGGTGCGTACAATTAAGGGATTATGGTAAATCCACTTACTGTCTGCCCTCGTAGCCATCGA
GATAAACCGCAGTACTCCGGCCACGATGCGTCCGGCGTAGAGGATCGAGATCT
Features (pLannotate 1.2.2; 20 found; start..end, strand, type, name):
    140..517     +  enhancer       CMV enhancer: human cytomegalovirus immediate early enhancer
    519..718     +  promoter       CMV promoter: human cytomegalovirus (CMV) immediate early promoter
    857..989     +  intron         chimeric intron: chimera between introns from human β-globin and immunoglobulin heavy chain genes
   1033..1051    +  promoter       T7 promoter: promoter for bacteriophage T7 RNA polymerase
   1065..1154    +  CDS            IL6 (fragment): IL6_HUMAN - Also known as IFNB2. Experimental evidence at protein level: Swiss-Prot protein existence level 1. Acts as an essential factor in bone homeostasis and on vessels directly or indirectly by induction of VEGF, resulting in increased angiogenesis activity and vascular permeability (PubMed:17075861, PubMed:12794819). Induces, through 'trans-signaling' and synergistically with IL1B and TNF, the production of VEGF (PubMed:12794819). Involved in metabolic controls, is discharged into the bloodstream after muscle contraction increasing lipolysis and improving insulin resistance (PubMed:2082
   1224..2342    +  CDS            P2RY1: P2RY1_HUMAN - Experimental evidence at protein level: Swiss-Prot protein existence level 1. Receptor for extracellular adenine nucleotides such as ADP (PubMed:9442040, PubMed:9038354, PubMed:25822790). In platelets, binding to ADP leads to mobilization of intracellular calcium ions via activation of phospholipase C, a change in platelet shape, and ultimately platelet aggregation (PubMed:9442040). From Homo sapiens (Human).
   2351..2406    +  misc_feature   MCS: pUC18/19 multiple cloning site
   2413..2462    +  CDS            SET1 (fragment): solubility-enhancement tag derived from T7 phage gene 10B
   2470..2489    +  terminator     T7 terminator (fragment): transcription terminator for bacteriophage T7 RNA polymerase
   2511..2632    -  polyA_signal   SV40 poly(A) signal: SV40 polyadenylation signal
   2655..2723    -  CDS            large T antigen (fragment): large T antigen from SV40 (simian virus 40)
   2728..2760    +  rep_origin     M13 ori (fragment): M13 bacteriophage origin of replication; arrow indicates direction of (+) strand synthesis
   2761..2812    -  misc_feature   bom (fragment): basis of mobility region from pBR322
   2877..3234    +  promoter       SV40 promoter: SV40 enhancer and early promoter
   3249..3296    +  promoter       EM7 promoter: synthetic bacterial promoter&nbsp
   3328..4119    +  CDS            neo: KKA2_KLEPN - Also known as kan, nptII. Experimental evidence at protein level: Swiss-Prot protein existence level 1. Resistance to kanamycin, neomycin, paromomycin, ribostamycin, butirosin and gentamicin B. From Klebsiella pneumoniae.
   4186..4234    +  polyA_signal   poly(A) signal: synthetic polyadenylation signal
   4255..4344    -  CDS            tnpA (fragment): TN5P_ECOLX - Also known as tnp. Experimental evidence at protein level: Swiss-Prot protein existence level 1. Mediates transposition of transposon Tn5 by a 'cut and paste' mechanism. First, the monomeric transposase binds the 19 bp inverted DNA repeats flanking the transposon. Then, dimerization of the DNA- bound transposase creates a synaptic DNA complex. After nicking of the first DNA strand, excision of the transposon proceeds through a series of intermediates. The transposase then mediates the insertion of the transposon at a new site by strand transfer. The activity of the wild- type tran
   4473..5061    -  rep_origin     ori: high-copy-number ColE1/pMB1/pBR322/pUC origin of replication
   5177..5460    +  misc_feature   cer region: ColE1-derived recombination site that helps to maintain plasmids as monomers
