[The description below was written by a language model from this plasmid's Addgene catalogue record and pLannotate feature annotations shown in this document.]
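Description:
HiBiT-CHRM1 Fusion Vector is a mammalian expression plasmid, catalogued as built on the pBiT3.1-N [CMV/HiBiT/Blast] backbone, for expressing the human M1 muscarinic acetylcholine receptor (CHRM1, unmutated) with an N-terminal HiBiT tag. HiBiT is a small peptide that complements the LgBiT protein to reconstitute NanoLuc luciferase, giving a luminescent readout of the tagged protein. Transcription is driven by the CMV immediate-early enhancer and promoter, followed by a chimeric β-globin/immunoglobulin intron that aids mRNA processing and a T7 promoter that allows in vitro transcription. Just upstream of the receptor the annotation detects a short IL6-derived coding fragment, most plausibly a secretion signal that would place the tag on the extracellular N-terminus of this GPCR. The HiBiT peptide itself is not annotated, presumably because it is too short to be detected. A small multiple cloning site and an SV40 polyadenylation signal follow the open reading frame.

The plasmid is propagated in E. coli at high copy from a ColE1/pUC-type origin, with a cer site that helps keep it monomeric. It is selected with kanamycin through a neo (nptII) gene placed behind tandem SV40 and EM7 promoters. This arrangement would normally also permit G418 selection in mammalian cells.

Two discrepancies in the record deserve notice. The catalogue lists blasticidin as the mammalian marker, yet neither feature table contains a blasticidin resistance gene. The two sequence records also differ in their insert. The 5,774 nt analyzer sequence carries CHRM1 as described, whereas the 5,513 nt NGS full sequence is annotated with human P2RY1 at the same position in an otherwise identical backbone. The insert should therefore be verified before use.

Typical applications, such as luminescent measurement of receptor expression, surface levels or trafficking, are consistent with the tag but are not stated in the record.
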