Addgene plasmid #236898: HiBiT-CHRM1 Fusion Vector
Purpose: Express HiBiT-CHRM1 in Mammalian Cells under a CMV promoter
Depositing lab: Promega Corporation.
Backbone
  Vector backbone: pBiT3.1-N [CMV/HiBiT/Blast] Vector
  Vector type: Mammalian Expression
  Selectable markers: Blasticidin
Growth in bacteria
  Bacterial resistance: Kanamycin, 50 μg/mL
  Growth temperature: 37°C
  Growth strain: DH5alpha
  Copy number: High Copy
Gene/Insert
  Gene/Insert name: CHRM1
  Species: H. sapiens (human)
  Mutation: None
  Entrez Gene: CHRM1 (a.k.a. HM1, M1, M1R)
  Promoter: CMV
  Tag / fusion protein: HiBiT (N terminal on backbone)
  Cloning method: Other
Terms and licenses: Academic/Nonprofit Terms; Industry Terms
How to cite: HiBiT-CHRM1 Fusion Vector was a gift from Promega Corporation (Addgene plasmid # 236898)
